Addgene plasmid #235924: pME_Cp_0_5_036_rps11_3'UTR_Cr
Purpose: rps11 3'UTR Chlamydomonas reinhardtii
Depositing lab: Tobias Erb. Depositing organization: Max Planck Institute for Terrestrial Microbiology. Publication: A modular high-throughput approach for advancing synthetic biology in the chloroplast of Chlamydomonas. Inckemann RM, Chotel T, Burgis M, Brinkmann CK, Andreas L, Baumann J, Sharma P, Klose M, Barrett J, Ries F, Paczia N, Glatter T, Mackinder LCM, Willmund F, Erb TJ. Nat Plants. 2025 Nov;11(11):2332-2349. doi: 10.1038/s41477-025-02126-2. Epub 2025 Nov 3. PubMed 41184475.
Backbone
  Vector backbone: pME_Cp_UAV_GFP
  Backbone size w/o insert (bp): 2101
  Vector type: Synthetic Biology
Growth in bacteria
  Bacterial resistance: Chloramphenicol, 25 μg/mL
  Growth temperature: 37°C
  Growth strain: DH5alpha
  Copy number: High Copy
Gene/Insert
  Gene/Insert name: rps11 3'UTR
  Species: Chlamydomonas reinhardtii
  Insert size (bp): 206
  Cloning method: Restriction Enzyme; 5′ cloning site BsaI (destroyed during cloning); 3′ cloning site BsaI (destroyed during cloning)
  Sequencing primers: 5′ CGTATCACGAGGCAGAATTTC; 3′ CCTGCATAACGCGAAGTAATC
Terms and licenses: Academic/Nonprofit Terms; Industry Terms: Not Available to Industry
Depositor comments: Please visit https://doi.org/10.1101/2024.05.08.593163 for bioRxiv preprint.
How to cite: pME_Cp_0_5_036_rps11_3'UTR_Cr was a gift from Tobias Erb (Addgene plasmid # 235924 ; http://n2t.net/addgene:235924 ; RRID:Addgene_235924)
