[The description below was written by a language model from this plasmid's Addgene catalogue record and pLannotate feature annotations shown in this document.]
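Description:
pME_Cp_0_5_036_rps11_3'UTR_Cr is a small (about 2.3 kb) synthetic-biology part plasmid that stores a single regulatory element, the 3' untranslated region of the rps11 gene from Chlamydomonas reinhardtii. It belongs to a modular cloning collection built for engineering the Chlamydomonas chloroplast. The 206 bp insert was placed into the roughly 2.1 kb pME_Cp_UAV_GFP backbone using BsaI, a type IIS enzyme typical of Golden Gate-style assembly, and both cloning sites were destroyed in the process. The backbone name suggests a universal acceptor vector with a GFP dropout cassette that the part replaces, though the record does not state this, and no GFP is annotated in the sequenced plasmid.

The plasmid is maintained in E. coli at high copy through a ColE1/pUC-type origin and selected with chloramphenicol via a cat gene driven by its native promoter and followed by the lambda t0 terminator. The part itself is not annotated, but it evidently lies in the roughly 240 bp interval between the BioBrick prefix and suffix sequences. That region is insulated by a putative bacterial terminator upstream and the his operon terminator downstream, which limit transcriptional read-through between the part and the backbone.

The plasmid carries no promoter, coding sequence or chloroplast selection marker and is not an expression vector in its own right. It serves as a source of a 3'UTR module to be combined with promoters, 5'UTRs and coding sequences into higher-order chloroplast transcription units. In chloroplasts, 3'UTRs mainly influence transcript 3' end processing and stability. This makes the part useful for building and comparing chloroplast expression cassettes.
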