Features (pLannotate 1.2.2; 8 found; start..end, strand, type, name):
    108..202     -  terminator     lambda t0 terminator: transcription terminator from phage lambda
    226..882     -  CDS            cat: CAT_ECOLX - Experimental evidence at protein level: Swiss-Prot protein existence level 1. This enzyme is an effector of chloramphenicol resistance in bacteria. From Escherichia coli. This protein is used as a marker in many commonly used cloning vectors, such as pACYC184.
    883..980     -  promoter       cat promoter: promoter of the E. coli cat gene encoding chloramphenicol acetyltransferase
   1066..1109    -  terminator     bacterial terminator: putative bacterial transcription terminator
   1112..1133    +  misc_feature   BioBrick prefix: BioBrick prefix for parts that do not start with "ATG"
   1372..1391    +  misc_feature   BioBrick suffix: universal suffix for all parts
   1392..1449    +  terminator     his operon terminator: This putative transcriptin terminator from the E. coli his operon has a 2-bp deletion introduced during synthesis. Its efficiency has not been determined.
   1644..2232    -  rep_origin     ori: high-copy-number ColE1/pMB1/pBR322/pUC origin of replication
>Addgene plasmid #235924 | pME_Cp_0_5_036_rps11_3'UTR_Cr | addgene full sequence | sequence record 471500 | Addgene NGS Result
AGATTATCAAAAAGGATCTTCACCTAGATCCTTTTAAATTAAAAATGAAGTTTTAAATCAATCTAAAGTA
TATATGAGTAAACTTGGTCTGACAGCTCGAGGCTTGGATTCTCACCAATAAAAAACGCCCGGCGGCAACC
GAGCGTTCTGAACAAATCCAGATGGAGTTCTGAGGTCATTACTGGATCTATCAACAGGAGTCCAAGCGAG
CTCGATATCAAATTACGCCCCGCCCTGCCACTCGTCGCAGTACTGTTGTAATTCATTAAGCATTCTGCCG
ACATGGAAGCCATCACAAACGGCATGATGAACCTGAATCGCCAGCGGCATCAGCACCTTGTCGCCTTGCG
TATAATATTTGCCCATGGTGAAAACGGGGGCGAAGAAGTTGTCCATATTGGCCACGTTTAAATCAAAACT
GGTGAAACTCACCCAGGGATTGGCTGATACGAAAAACATATTCTCAATAAACCCTTTAGGGAAATAGGCC
AGGTTTTCACCGTAACACGCCACATCTTGCGAATATATGTGTAGAAACTGCCGGAAATCGTCGTGGTATT
CACTCCAGAGTGATGAAAACGTTTCAGTTTGCTCATGGAAAACGGTGTAACAAGGGTGAACACTATCCCA
TATCACCAGCTCACCGTCTTTCATTGCCATACGAAATTCCGGATGAGCATTCATCAGGCGGGCAAGAATG
TGAATAAAGGCCGGATAAAACTTGTGCTTATTTTTCTTTACGGTCTTTAAAAAGGCCGTAATATCCAGCT
GAACGGTCTGGTTATAGGTACATTGAGCAACTGACTGAAATGCCTCAAAATGTTCTTTACGATGCCATTG
GGATATATCAACGGTGGTATATCCAGTGATTTTTTTCTCCATTTTAGCTTCCTTAGCTCCTGAAAATCTC
GATAACTCAAAAAATACGCCCGGTAGTGATCTTATTTCATTATGGTGAAAGTTGGAACCTCTTACGTGCC
CGATCAACTCGAGTGCCACCTGACGTCTAAGAAACCATTATTATCATGACATTAACCTATAAAAATAGGC
GTATCACGAGGCAGAATTTCAGATAAAAAAAATCCTTAGCTTTCGCTAAGGATGATTTCTGGAATTCGCG
GCCGCTTCTAGAGCGATGAGTGGTCTCGGCTTAATTTTTAAAAAATTAAAGATATACCAATTTATTTTTT
GTATACAAGTTTTATAGTGCAATATTTTTATAAAATATTTCCTTGATTATGCTTGAGTTTTAGTATTTTA
CCATGCTCATGTCAACCATAAACTTGTATACAAAACATTAACAATTTTTTATTTATTGAAATTGAAATTT
ATTTCTATTTAAAAATGCAGCGCTTGAGACCACTCATCGCGACTAGTAGCGGCCGCTGCAGTCCGGCAAA
AAAGGGCAAGGTGTCACCACCCTGCCCTTTTTCTTTAAAACCGAAAAGATTACTTCGCGTTATGCAGGCT
TCCTCGCTCACTGACTCGCTGCGCTCGGTCGTTCGGCTGCGGCGAGCGGTATCAGCTCACTCAAAGGCGG
TAATACGGTTATCCACAGAATCAGGGGATAACGCAGGAAAGAACATGTGAGCAAAAGGCCAGCAAAAGGC
CAGGAACCGTAAAAAGGCCGCGTTGCTGGCGTTTTTCCACAGGCTCCGCCCCCCTGACGAGCATCACAAA
AATCGACGCTCAAGTCAGAGGTGGCGAAACCCGACAGGACTATAAAGATACCAGGCGTTTCCCCCTGGAA
GCTCCCTCGTGCGCTCTCCTGTTCCGACCCTGCCGCTTACCGGATACCTGTCCGCCTTTCTCCCTTCGGG
AAGCGTGGCGCTTTCTCATAGCTCACGCTGTAGGTATCTCAGTTCGGTGTAGGTCGTTCGCTCCAAGCTG
GGCTGTGTGCACGAACCCCCCGTTCAGCCCGACCGCTGCGCCTTATCCGGTAACTATCGTCTTGAGTCCA
ACCCGGTAAGACACGACTTATCGCCACTGGCAGCAGCCACTGGTAACAGGATTAGCAGAGCGAGGTATGT
AGGCGGTGCTACAGAGTTCTTGAAGTGGTGGCCTAACTACGGCTACACTAGAAGAACAGTATTTGGTATC
TGCGCTCTGCTGAAGCCAGTTACCTTCGGAAAAAGAGTTGGTAGCTCTTGATCCGGCAAACAAACCACCG
CTGGTAGCGGTGGTTTTTTTGTTTGCAAGCAGCAGATTACGCGCAGAAAAAAAGGATCTCAAGAAGATCC
TTTGATCTTTTCTACGGGGTCTGACGCTCAGTGGAACGAAAACTCACGTTAAGGGATTTTGGTCATG
